Addgene plasmid #43109: I-GCAG
Depositing lab: Chad Cowan & Kiran Musunuru. Depositing organization: Harvard University. Publication: A TALEN Genome-Editing System for Generating Human Stem Cell-Based Disease Models. Ding Q, Lee YK, Schaefer EA, Peters DT, Veres A, Kim K, Kuperwasser N, Motola DL, Meissner TB, Hendriks WT, Trevisan M, Gupta RM, Moisan A, Banks E, Friesen M, Schinzel RT, Xia F, Tang A, Xia Y, Figueroa E, Wann A, Ahfeldt T, Daheron L, Zhang F, Rubin LL, Peng LF, Chung RT, Musunuru K, Cowan CA. Cell Stem Cell. 2012 Dec 12. pii: S1934-5909(12)00645-5. doi: 10.1016/j.stem.2012.11.011. PubMed 23246482.
Backbone
  Vector backbone: pCRII-TOPO
  Backbone manufacturer: Invitrogen
  Backbone size w/o insert (bp): 3973
  Vector type: Bacterial Cloning
Growth in bacteria
  Bacterial resistance: Ampicillin and Kanamycin, 100 & 50 μg/mL
  Growth temperature: 37°C
  Growth strain: Top10
  Copy number: High Copy
Gene/Insert
  Gene/Insert name: I-GCAG
  Species: Synthetic
  Insert size (bp): 424
  Cloning method: TOPO Cloning
  Sequencing primers: 5′ T7; 3′ M13-rev
Terms and licenses: Academic/Nonprofit Terms; Industry Terms: Not Available to Industry
How to cite: I-GCAG was a gift from Chad Cowan & Kiran Musunuru (Addgene plasmid # 43109 ; http://n2t.net/addgene:43109 ; RRID:Addgene_43109)
