[The description below was written by a language model from this plasmid's Addgene catalogue record.]
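Description:
I-GCAG is a bacterial cloning plasmid built on the commercial pCRII-TOPO backbone (about 4 kb without insert), carrying a 424 bp synthetic insert introduced by TOPO cloning. It is a high-copy plasmid maintained in E. coli and is selectable with both ampicillin and kanamycin, consistent with the dual resistance markers of the pCRII-TOPO vector. The record lists T7 and M13-reverse as sequencing primers, reflecting the standard priming sites that flank the TOPO cloning site in this backbone and allow the insert to be verified from either side. No feature table is provided, so the exact arrangement of elements within the plasmid cannot be described beyond what the backbone name implies.

The insert is recorded only by its name, I-GCAG, and as being of synthetic origin; the record does not explicitly state what it encodes. The plasmid was deposited in connection with a TALEN genome-editing system developed for generating human stem cell-based disease models. In that context, the name and the insert size are suggestive of a pre-assembled block of TALE repeat modules, with the four letters plausibly denoting the four DNA bases recognised and the prefix its position in an assembly series, but this is an inference, not something stated in the catalogue fields. There is no promoter, tag or reporter recorded for expression of the insert, and the vector type is given as bacterial cloning. This fits a role as a storage and source plasmid from which a component fragment is taken for building larger TALEN constructs, not as an expression vector in its own right.
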