>Addgene plasmid #43109 | I-GCAG | depositor partial sequence | sequence record 58374 | I-GCAG sequence 424 bps
CGTCTCCTGACCCCAGAGCAGGTCGTGGCAATCGCGAGCAATAACGGCGGAAAACAGGCTTTGGAAACGG
TGCAGAGGCTCCTTCCAGTGCTGTGCCAAGCGCACGGACTCACCCCAGAGCAGGTCGTGGCGATCGCAAG
CCACGACGGAGGAAAGCAAGCCTTGGAAACAGTACAGAGGCTGTTGCCTGTGCTGTGCCAAGCGCACGGC
CTCACCCCAGAGCAGGTCGTGGCAATCGCCTCCAACATTGGCGGGAAACAGGCACTCGAGACTGTCCAGC
GCCTGCTTCCCGTGCTGTGCCAAGCGCACGGATTAACCCCAGAGCAGGTCGTGGCAATCGCGAGCAATAA
CGGCGGAAAACAGGCTTTGGAAACGGTGCAGAGGCTCCTTCCAGTGCTGTGCCAAGCGCACGGCTTAAGA
GACG
