>Addgene plasmid #43109 | I-GCAG | addgene partial sequence | sequence record 60349 | M13-F20 5'-TGTAAAACGACGGCCAGT-3'
CTATAGGGCGAATTGGGCCCTCTAGATGCATGCTCGAGCGGCCGCCAGTGTGATGGATATCTGCAGAATT
CGCCCTTATATAGATGCCGTCCTAGCGCGTCTCCTGACCCCAGAGCAGGTCGTGGCAATCGCGAGCAATA
ACGGCGGAAAACAGGCTTTGGAAACGGTGCAGAGGCTCCTTCCAGTGCTGTGCCAAGCGCACGGACTCAC
CCCAGAGCAGGTCGTGGCGATCGCAAGCCACGACGGAGGAAAGCAAGCCTTGGAAACAGTACAGAGGCTG
TTGCCTGTGCTGTGCCAAGCGCACGGCCTCACCCCAGAGCAGGTCGTGGCAATCGCCTCCAACATTGGCG
GGAAACAGGCACTCGAGACTGTCCAGCGCCTGCTTCCCGTGCTGTGCCAAGCGCACGGATTAACCCCAGA
GCAGGTCGTGGCAATCGCGAGCAATAACGGCGGAAAACAGGCTTTGGAAACGGTGCAGAGGCTCCTTCCA
GTGCTGTGCCAAGCGCACGGCTTAAGAGACGTGGGCACAGGAAAGATACTTAAGGGCGAATTCCAGCACA
CTGGCGGCCGTTACTAGTGGATCCGAGCTCGGTACCAAGCTTGGCGTAATCATGGTCATAGCTGTTTCCT
GTGTGAAATTGTTATCCGCTCACAATTCCACACAACATACGAGCCGGAAGCATAAAGTGTAAAGCCTGGG
GTGCCTAATGAGTGAGCTAACTCACATTAATTGCGTTGCGCTCACTGCCCGCTTTCCAGTCGGGAAACCT
GTCGTGCCAGCTGCATTAATGAATCGGCCAACGCGCGGGGAGAGGCGGTTTGCGTATTGGGCGCTCTTCC
GCTTCCTCGCTCACTGACTCGCTGCGCTCGGTCGTTCGGCTGCGGCGAGCGGTATCAGCTCACTCAAAGG
CGGTAATACGGTTATCCACAGAATCAGGGGATAACGCAGGAAAGAACATGTGAGCAAAAGGCCAGC
